>Addgene plasmid #159638 | Integrin-β6 Headpiece I270C | addgene full sequence | sequence record 321678 | Addgene NGS Result
AATTACGGGGTCATTAGTTCATAGCCCATATATGGAGTTCCGCGTTACATAACTTACGGTAAATGGCCCG
CCTGGCTGACCGCCCAACGACCCCCGCCCATTGACGTCAATAATGACGTATGTTCCCATAGTAACGCCAA
TAGGGACTTTCCATTGACGTCAATGGGTGGAGTATTTACGGTAAACTGCCCACTTGGCAGTACATCAAGT
GTATCATATGCCAAGTACGCCCCCTATTGACGTCAATGACGGTAAATGGCCCGCCTGGCATTATGCCCAG
TACATGACCTTATGGGACTTTCCTACTTGGCAGTACATCTACGTATTAGTCATCGCTATTACCATGGTGA
TGCGGTTTTGGCAGTACATCAATGGGCGTGGATAGCGGTTTGACTCACGGGGATTTCCAAGTCTCCACCC
CATTGACGTCAATGGGAGTTTGTTTTGGCACCAAAATCAACGGGACTTTCCAAAATGTCGTAACAACTCC
GCCCCATTGACGCAAATGGGCGGTAGGCGTGTACGGTGGGAGGTCTATATAAGCAGAGCTGGTTTAGTGA
ACCGTCAGATCCGCTAGCCTCGACGTACGCCACCATGGATATGAGAGTTCCTGCTCAATTGCTGGGGTTG
CTCTTGCTCTGGTTCAGTGGGGTGTTGGGGCACGTACAAGGTGGCTGTGCCCTGGGAGGTGCAGAAACCT
GTGAAGACTGCCTGCTTATTGGACCTCAGTGTGCCTGGTGTGCTCAGGAGAATTTTACTCATCCATCTGG
AGTTGGCGAAAGGTGTGATACCCCAGCAAACCTTTTAGCTAAAGGATGTCAATTAAACTTCATCGAAAAC
CCTGTCTCCCAAGTAGAAATACTTAAAAATAAGCCTCTCAGTGTAGGCAGACAGAAAAATAGTTCTGACA
TTGTTCAGATTGCGCCTCAAAGCTTGATCCTTAAGTTGAGACCAGGTGGTGCGCAGACTCTGCAGGTGCA
TGTCCGCCAGACTGAGGACTACCCGGTGGATTTGTATTACCTCATGGACCTCTCCGCCTCCATGGATGAC
GACCTCAACACAATAAAGGAGCTGGGCTCCCGGCTTTCCAAAGAGATGTCTAAATTAACCAGCAACTTTA
GACTGGGCTTCGGATCTTTTGTGGAAAAACCTGTATCCCCTTTCGTGAAAACAACACCAGAAGAAATTGC
CAACCCTTGCAGTAGTATTCCATACTTCTGTTTACCTACATTTGGATTCAAGCACATTTTGCCATTGACA
AATGATGCTGAAAGATTCAATGAAATTGTGAAGAATCAGAAAATTTCTGCTAATATTGACACACCCGAAG
GTGGATTTGATGCAATTATGCAAGCTGCTGTGTGTAAGGAAAAAATTGGCTGGCGGAATGACTCCCTCCA
CCTCCTGGTCTTTGTGAGTGATGCTGATTCTCATTTTGGAATGGACAGCAAACTAGCAGGCATCGTCTGT
CCTAATGACGGGCTCTGTCACTTGGACAGCAAGAATGAATACTCCATGTCAACTGTCTTGGAATATCCAA
CAATTGGACAACTCATTGATAAACTGGTACAAAACAACGTGTTATTGATCTTCGCTGTAACCCAAGAACA
AGTTCATTTATATGAGAATTACGCAAAACTTATTCCTGGAGCTACAGTAGGTCTACTTCAGAAGGACTCC
GGAAACATTCTCCAGCTGATCATCTCAGCTTATGAAGAACTGCGGTCTGAGGTGGAACTGGAAGTATTAG
GAGACACTGAAGGACTCAACTTGTCATTTACAGCCATCTGTAACAACGGTACCCTCTTCCAACACCAAAA
GAAATGCTCTCACATGAAAGTGGGAGACACAGCTTCCTTCAGCGTGACTGTGAATATCCCACACTGCGAG
AGAAGAAGCAGGCACATTATCATAAAGCCTGTGGGGCTGGGGGATGCCCTGGAATTACTTGTCAGCCCAG
AATGCAACTGCGACTGTCAGAAAGAAGTGGAAGTGAACAGCTCCAAATGTCACCACGGGAACGGCTCTTT
CCAGTGTGGGGTGTGTGCCTGCCACCCTGGCCACATGGGGCCTCGCTGTGAGCTCCAAACCCTCTTCCAA
GGCCCCCTCGGCGCGCAGCTCAAGAAGAAATTGCAGGCGCTGAAGAAGAAGAACGCTCAGCTTAAGTGGA
AACTGCAAGCTCTAAAGAAGAAGCTAGCCCAGCATCACCATCACCATCACGCGTAAACTAGTGGCGCGCC
GGATCCGCCCCTCTCCCTCCCCCCCCCCTAACGTTACTGGCCGAAGCCGCTTGGAATAAGGCCGGTGTGC
GTTTGTCTATATGTTATTTTCCACCATATTGCCGTCTTTTGGCAATGTGAGGGCCCGGAAACCTGGCCCT
GTCTTCTTGACGAGCATTCCTAGGGGTCTTTCCCCTCTCGCCAAAGGAATGCAAGGTCTGTTGAATGTCG
TGAAGGAAGCAGTTCCTCTGGAAGCTTCTTGAAGACAAACAACGTCTGTAGCGACCCTTTGCAGGCAGCG
GAACCCCCCACCTGGCGACAGGTGCCTCTGCGGCCAAAAGCCACGTGTATAAGATACACCTGCAAAGGCG
GCACAACCCCAGTGCCACGTTGTGAGTTGGATAGTTGTGGAAAGAGTCAAATGGCTCTCCTCAAGCGTAT
TCAACAAGGGGCTGAAGGATGCCCAGAAGGTACCCCATTGTATGGGATCTGATCTGGGGCCTCGGTACAC
ATGCTTTACATGTGTTTAGTCGAGGTTAAAAAAACGTCTAGGCCCCCCGAACCACGGGGACGTGGTTTTC
CTTTGAAAAACACGATGATAATATGGCCACAACCATGGTGAGCAAGGGCGAGGAGCTGTTCACCGGGGTG
GTGCCCATCCTGGTCGAGCTGGACGGCGACGTAAACGGCCACAAGTTCAGCGTGTCCGGCGAGGGCGAGG
GCGATGCCACCTACGGCAAGCTGACCCTGAAGTTCATCTGCACCACCGGCAAGCTGCCCGTGCCCTGGCC
CACCCTCGTGACCACCCTGACCTACGGCGTGCAGTGCTTCAGCCGCTACCCCGACCACATGAAGCAGCAC
GACTTCTTCAAGTCCGCCATGCCCGAAGGCTACGTCCAGGAGCGCACCATCTTCTTCAAGGACGACGGCA
ACTACAAGACCCGCGCCGAGGTGAAGTTCGAGGGCGACACCCTGGTGAACCGCATCGAGCTGAAGGGCAT
CGACTTCAAGGAGGACGGCAACATCCTGGGGCACAAGCTGGAGTACAACTACAACAGCCACAACGTCTAT
ATCATGGCCGACAAGCAGAAGAACGGCATCAAGGTGAACTTCAAGATCCGCCACAACATCGAGGACGGCA
GCGTGCAGCTCGCCGACCACTACCAGCAGAACACCCCCATCGGCGACGGCCCCGTGCTGCTGCCCGACAA
CCACTACCTGAGCACCCAGTCCGCCCTGAGCAAAGACCCCAACGAGAAGCGCGATCACATGGTCCTGCTG
GAGTTCGTGACCGCCGCCGGGATCACTCTCGGCATGGACGAGCTGTACAAGTAAAGCGGCCGCGACTCTA
GATCATAATCAGCCATACCACATTTGTAGAGGTTTTACTTGCTTTAAAAAACCTCCCACACCTCCCCCTG
AACCTGAAACATAAAATGAATGCAATTGTTGTTGTTAACTTGTTTATTGCAGCTTATAATGGTTACAAAT
AAAGCAATAGCATCACAAATTTCACAAATAAAGCATTTTTTTCACTGCATTCTAGTTGTGGTTTGTCCAA
ACTCATCAATGTATCTTAAGGCGTAAATTGTAAGCGTTAATATTTTGTTAAAATTCGCGTTAAATTTTTG
TTAAATCAGCTCATTTTTTAACCAATAGGCCGAAATCGGCAAAATCCCTTATAAATCAAAAGAATAGACC
GAGATAGGGT
[37 nt withheld, positions 3931-3967]
AAAGAACGTGGACTCCAACGTCAAAGG
[49 nt withheld, positions 3995-4043]
T
[91 nt withheld, positions 4045-4135]
G
[124 nt withheld, positions 4137-4260]
CAGGTGGCACTTTTCGGGGAAATGTGCGCGGAACCCCTATTTGTTTATTTTTCTAAATACATTCAAATAT
GTATCCGCTCATGAGACAATAACCCTGATAAATGCTTCAATAATATTGAAAAAGGAAGAGTCCTGAGGCG
GAAAGAACCAGCTGTGGAATGTGTGTCAGTTAGGGTGTGGAAAGTCCCCAGGCTCCCCAGCAGGCAGAAG
TATGCAAAGCATGCATCTCAATTAGTCAGCAACCAGGTGTGGAAAGTCCCCAGGCTCCCCAGCAGGCAGA
AGTATGCAAAGCATGCATCTCAATTAGTCAGCAACCATAGTCCCGCCCCTAACTCCGCCCATCCCGCCCC
TAACTCCGCCCAGTTCCGCCCATTCTCCGCCCCATGGCTGACTAATTTTTTTTATTTATGCAGAGGCCGA
GGCCGCCTCGGCCTCTGAGCTATTCCAGAAGTAGTGAGGAGGCTTTTTTGGAGGCCTAGGCTTTTGCAAA
GATCGATCAATAGACAGGATGAGGATCGTTTCGCATGATTGAACAAGATGGATTGCACGCAGGTTCTCCG
GCCGCTTGGGTGGAGAGGCTATTCGGCTATGACTGGGCACAACAGACAATCGGCTGCTCTGATGCCGCCG
TGTTCCGGCTGTCAGCGCAGGGGCGCCCGGTTCTTTTTGTCAAGACCGACCTGTCCGGTGCCCTGAATGA
ACTGCAAGACGAGGCAGCGCGGCTATCGTGGCTGGCCACGACGGGCGTTCCTTGCGCAGCTGTGCTCGAC
GTTGTCACTGAAGCGGGAAGGGACTGGCTGCTATTGGGCGAAGTGCCGGGGCAGGATCTCCTGTCATCTC
ACCTTGCTCCTGCCGAGAAAGTATCCATCATGGCTGATGCAATGCGGCGGCTGCATACGCTTGATCCGGC
TACCTGCCCATTCGACCACCAAGCGAAACATCGCATCGAGCGAGCACGTACTCGGATGGAAGCCGGTCTT
GTCGATCAGGATGATCTGGACGAAGAGCATCAGGGGCTCGCGCCAGCCGAACTGTTCGCCAGGCTCAAGG
CGAGCATGCCCGACGGCGAGGATCTCGTCGTGACCCATGGCGATGCCTGCTTGCCGAATATCATGGTGGA
AAATGGCCGCTTTTCTGGATTCATCGACTGTGGCCGGCTGGGTGTGGCGGACCGCTATCAGGACATAGCG
TTGGCTACCCGTGATATTGCTGAAGAGCTTGGCGGCGAATGGGCTGACCGCTTCCTCGTGCTTTACGGTA
TCGCCGCTCCCGATTCGCAGCGCATCGCCTTCTATCGCCTTCTTGACGAGTTCTTCTGAGCGGGACTCTG
GGGTTCGAAATGACCGACCAAGCGACGCCCAACCTGCCATCACGAGATTTCGATTCCACCGCCGCCTTCT
ATGAAAGGTTGGGCTTCGGAATCGTTTTCCGGGACGCCGGCTGGATGATCCTCCAGCGCGGGGATCTCAT
GCTGGAGTTCTTCGCCCACCCTAGGGGGAGGCTAACTGAAACACGGAAGGAGACAATACCGGAAGGAACC
CGCGCTATGACGGCAATAAAAAGACAGAATAAAACGCACGGTGTTGGGTCGTTTGTTCATAAACGCGGGG
TTCGGTCCCAGGGCTGGCACTCTGTCGATACCCCACCGAGACCCCATTGGGGCCAATACGCCCGCGTTTC
TTCCTTTTCCCCACCCCACCCCCCAAGTTCGGGTGAAGGCCCAGGGCTCGCAGCCAACGTCGGGGCGGCA
GGCCCTGCCATAGCCTCAGGTTACTCATATATACTTTAGATTGATTTAAAACTTCATTTTTAATTTAAAA
GGATCTAGGTGAAGATCCTTTTTGATAATCTCATGACCAAAATCCCTTAACGTGAGTTTTCGTTCCACTG
AGCGTCAGACCCCGTAGAAAAGATCAAAGGATCTTCTTGAGATCCTTTTTTTCTGCGCGTAATCTGCTGC
TTGCAAACAAAAAAACCACCGCTACCAGCGGTGGTTTGTTTGCCGGATCAAGAGCTACCAACTCTTTTTC
CGAAGGTAACTGGCTTCAGCAGAGCGCAGATACCAAATACTGTTCTTCTAGTGTAGCCGTAGTTAGGCCA
CCACTTCAAGAACTCTGTAGCACCGCCTACATACCTCGCTCTGCTAATCCTGTTACCAGTGGCTGCTGCC
AGTGGCGATAAGTCGTGTCTTACCGGGTTGGACTCAAGACGATAGTTACCGGATAAGGCGCAGCGGTCGG
GCTGAACGGGGGGTTCGTGCACACAGCCCAGCTTGGAGCGAACGACCTACACCGAACTGAGATACCTACA
GCGTGAGCTATGAGAAAGCGCCACGCTTCCCGAAGGGAGAAAGGCGGACAGGTATCCGGTAAGCGGCAGG
GTCGGAACAGGAGAGCGCACGAGGGAGCTTCCAGGGGGAAACGCCTGGTATCTTTATAGTCCTGTCGGGT
TTCGCCACCTCTGACTTGAGCGTCGATTTTTGTGATGCTCGTCAGGGGGGCGGAGCCTATGGAAAAACGC
CAGCAACGCGGCCTTTTTACGGTTCCTGGCCTTTTGCTGGCCTTTTGCTCACATGTTCTTTCCTGCGTTA
TCCCCTGATTCTGTGGATAACCGTATTACCGCCATGCATTAGTTATTAATAGTAATC
Features (pLannotate 1.2.2; 17 found; start..end, strand, type, name):
     43..346     +  enhancer       CMV enhancer: human cytomegalovirus immediate early enhancer
    347..550     +  promoter       CMV promoter: human cytomegalovirus (CMV) immediate early promoter
    616..2082    +  CDS            ITGB6 (fragment): ITB6_HUMAN - Experimental evidence at protein level: Swiss-Prot protein existence level 1. (Microbial infection) Integrin ITGAV:ITGB6 acts as a receptor for Herpes simplex virus-1/HHV-1 (PubMed:24367260). From Homo sapiens (Human).
   2203..2220    +  CDS            7xHis (fragment): 6xHis affinity tag
   2248..2834    +  misc_feature   IRES2: internal ribosome entry site (IRES) of the encephalomyocarditis virus (EMCV)
   2835..3554    +  CDS            EGFP: the original enhanced GFP (Yang et al., 1996) mammalian codon-optimized
   3571..3654    +  CDS            large T antigen (fragment): large T antigen from SV40 (simian virus 40)
   3677..3798    +  polyA_signal   SV40 poly(A) signal: SV40 polyadenylation signal
   3832..4260    -  rep_origin     f1 ori (sequence partly withheld): f1 bacteriophage origin of replication; arrow indicates direction of (+) strand synthesis
   4287..4391    +  promoter       AmpR promoter: bla
   4393..4750    +  promoter       SV40 promoter: SV40 enhancer and early promoter
   4785..5579    +  CDS            NeoR/KanR: aminoglycoside phosphotransferase from Tn5; aph(3')-II (or nptII); confers resistance to neomycin, kanamycin, and G418 (Geneticin®)
   5600..5752    +  CDS            ble (fragment): BLE_KLEPN - Experimental evidence at protein level: Swiss-Prot protein existence level 1. Binding protein with a strong affinity to the bleomycin family of antibiotics. Binds to CL990; an antimitotic-antibiotic compound. From Klebsiella pneumoniae.
   5811..5858    +  polyA_signal   HSV TK poly(A) signal: herpes simplex virus thymidine kinase polyadenylation signal (Cole and Stacy, 1985)
   5949..5965    -  polyA_signal   bGH poly(A) signal (fragment): bovine growth hormone polyadenylation signal
   6187..6775    +  rep_origin     ori: high-copy-number ColE1/pMB1/pBR322/pUC origin of replication
   6890..6907    +  enhancer       CMV enhancer (fragment): human cytomegalovirus immediate early enhancer
