[The description below was written by a language model from this plasmid's Addgene catalogue record and pLannotate feature annotations shown in this document.]
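Description:
Integrin-β6 Headpiece I270C is a mammalian expression plasmid built on the ET10 backbone, about 6.9 kb by the sequenced record (catalogued as roughly 6.8 kb). It encodes a truncated form of human integrin β6 (ITGB6), residues 1–474, which corresponds to the headpiece portion of the subunit's extracellular region. The fragment carries an isoleucine-to-cysteine substitution at position 270 and a C-terminal 6xHis tag for affinity purification or detection. The insert was introduced by ligation-independent cloning.

Expression is driven by the human cytomegalovirus immediate-early enhancer and promoter. Downstream of the His-tagged β6 fragment sits an EMCV internal ribosome entry site followed by EGFP, so a single bicistronic transcript yields both the integrin fragment and a separate green fluorescent reporter. This lets transfected or high-expressing cells be identified or sorted by fluorescence. The transcript ends at an SV40 polyadenylation signal. A second cassette places the Tn5 NeoR/KanR gene under tandem bacterial (bla) and SV40 early promoters, with an HSV TK polyadenylation signal. It gives kanamycin resistance in E. coli and should allow G418 selection of stable mammalian lines. A high-copy ColE1/pUC-type origin supports bacterial propagation, and an f1 origin is also present. The short large T antigen, ble and bGH poly(A) annotations are fragments that are probably backbone remnants rather than functional parts.

The associated publication concerns the structural basis of integrin β-subunit specificity for latent TGF-β, which is consistent with producing recombinant β6 headpiece for structural or binding studies. The record does not state the specific purpose of the I270C substitution or name a partner α-subunit construct.
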