Addgene plasmid #159638: Integrin-β6 Headpiece I270C
Purpose: Contains integrin beta 6 residues 1–474 with I270C mutation
Depositing lab: Timothy Springer. Depositing organization: Boston Children's Hospital. Publication: Structural determinants of integrin beta-subunit specificity for latent TGF-beta. Dong X, Hudson NE, Lu C, Springer TA. Nat Struct Mol Biol. 2014 Dec;21(12):1091-6. doi: 10.1038/nsmb.2905. Epub 2014 Nov 10. PubMed 25383667.
Backbone
  Vector backbone: ET10
  Backbone size w/o insert (bp): 5500
  Total vector size (bp): 6800
  Vector type: Mammalian Expression
Growth in bacteria
  Bacterial resistance: Kanamycin, 50 μg/mL
  Growth temperature: 37°C
  Growth strain: DH5alpha
  Copy number: Unknown
Gene/Insert
  Gene/Insert name: Integrin beta 6 headpiece I270C (alt name: b6 headpiece I270C)
  Insert size (bp): 1300
  Mutation: I270C
  Tag / fusion protein: 6x His (C terminal on insert)
  Cloning method: Ligation Independent Cloning
  Sequencing primers: 5′ AGTGGGGTGTTGGGG; 3′ GGCTACGGCCTCCAAACCCTCTTCCAA
Terms and licenses: Academic/Nonprofit Terms; Industry Terms: Not Available to Industry
How to cite: Integrin-β6 Headpiece I270C was a gift from Timothy Springer (Addgene plasmid # 159638 ; http://n2t.net/addgene:159638 ; RRID:Addgene_159638)
