>Addgene plasmid #159638 | Integrin-β6 Headpiece I270C | depositor partial sequence | sequence record 310425 | Insert
ATGGATATGAGAGTTCCTGCTCAATTGCTGGGGTTGCTCTTGCTCTGGTTCAGTGGGGTGTTGGGGCACG
TACAAGGTGGCTGTGCCCTGGGAGGTGCAGAAACCTGTGAAGACTGCCTGCTTATTGGACCTCAGTGTGC
CTGGTGTGCTCAGGAGAATTTTACTCATCCATCTGGAGTTGGCGAAAGGTGTGATACCCCAGCAAACCTT
TTAGCTAAAGGATGTCAATTAAACTTCATCGAAAACCCTGTCTCCCAAGTAGAAATACTTAAAAATAAGC
CTCTCAGTGTAGGCAGACAGAAAAATAGTTCTGACATTGTTCAGATTGCGCCTCAAAGCTTGATCCTTAA
GTTGAGACCAGGTGGTGCGCAGACTCTGCAGGTGCATGTCCGCCAGACTGAGGACTACCCGGTGGATTTG
TATTACCTCATGGACCTCTCCGCCTCCATGGATGACGACCTCAACACAATAAAGGAGCTGGGCTCCCGGC
TTTCCAAAGAGATGTCTAAATTAACCAGCAACTTTAGACTGGGCTTCGGATCTTTTGTGGAAAAACCTGT
ATCCCCTTTCGTGAAAACAACACCAGAAGAAATTGCCAACCCTTGCAGTAGTATTCCATACTTCTGTTTA
CCTACATTTGGATTCAAGCACATTTTGCCATTGACAAATGATGCTGAAAGATTCAATGAAATTGTGAAGA
ATCAGAAAATTTCTGCTAATATTGACACACCCGAAGGTGGATTTGATGCAATTATGCAAGCTGCTGTGTG
TAAGGAAAAAATTGGCTGGCGGAATGACTCCCTCCACCTCCTGGTCTTTGTGAGTGATGCTGATTCTCAT
TTTGGAATGGACAGCAAACTAGCAGGCATCGTCTGTCCTAATGACGGGCTCTGTCACTTGGACAGCAAGA
ATGAATACTCCATGTCAACTGTCTTGGAATATCCAACAATTGGACAACTCATTGATAAACTGGTACAAAA
CAACGTGTTATTGATCTTCGCTGTAACCCAAGAACAAGTTCATTTATATGAGAATTACGCAAAACTTATT
CCTGGAGCTACAGTAGGTCTACTTCAGAAGGACTCCGGAAACATTCTCCAGCTGATCATCTCAGCTTATG
AAGAACTGCGGTCTGAGGTGGAACTGGAAGTATTAGGAGACACTGAAGGACTCAACTTGTCATTTACAGC
CATCTGTAACAACGGTACCCTCTTCCAACACCAAAAGAAATGCTCTCACATGAAAGTGGGAGACACAGCT
TCCTTCAGCGTGACTGTGAATATCCCACACTGCGAGAGAAGAAGCAGGCACATTATCATAAAGCCTGTGG
GGCTGGGGGATGCCCTGGAATTACTTGTCAGCCCAGAATGCAACTGCGACTGTCAGAAAGAAGTGGAAGT
GAACAGCTCCAAATGTCACCACGGGAACGGCTCTTTCCAGTGTGGGGTGTGTGCCTGCCACCCTGGCCAC
ATGGGGCCTCGCTGTGAGCTCCAAACCCTCTTCCAAGGCCCCCTCGGCGCGCAGCTCAAGAAGAAATTGC
AGGCGCTGAAGAAGAAGAACGCTCAGCTTAAGTGGAAACTGCAAGCTCTAAAGAAGAAGCTAGCCCAGCA
TCACCATCACCATCACGCGTAA
